>Addgene plasmid #14025 | pBS mLmx1 (CT#412) | addgene partial sequence | sequence record 20215 | 14025 with T7
AGGTCGAGGTATCGATAAGCTTGATATCGAATTCGGGCGCTGGAGAGGTGCTTCCCTCGCGGGCAGACGG
ACTGCGCCAAGATGTTGGACGGCATCAAGATGGAGGAGCACGCCCTTCGCCCCGGGCCCGCCACCCTGGG
GGTGCTGCTGGGCTCCGACTGCCCGCATCCCGCCGTCTGCGAGGGCTGCCAGCGGCCCATCTCCGACCGC
TTCCTGATGCGAGTCAACGAGTCGTCCTGGCACGAGGAGTGTTTGCAGTGCGCGGCATGTCAGCAAGCCC
TCACCACCAGCTGCTACTTCCGGGATCGGAAACTGTACTGCAAACAAGACTACCAACAGCTCTTCGCGGC
AAAGTGCAGCGGCTGCATGGAGAAGATCGCCCCTACCGAGTTCGTCATGCGGGCGCTGGAGTGTGTGTAC
CACTTGGGCTGTTTCTGCTGCTGTGTGTGCGAGAGGCAACTGCGCAAGGGGGACGAGTTCGTGCTCAAGG
AGGGCCAGCTGCTGTGCAAGGGTGACTATGAGAAGGAGAAAGACCTGCTCAGCTCCGTGAGCCCGGACGA
GTCTGACTCTGTGAAGAGTGAGGATGAAGATGGAGACATGAAGCCGGCCAAGGGGCAGGGCAGCCAGAGT
AAAGGCAGTGGAGATGACGGGAAAGACCCGAGAAGGCCCAAACGGCCCCGAACCATCCTCACCACACAGC
AGC
