[The description below was written by a language model from this plasmid's Addgene catalogue record.]
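Description:
pBS mLmx1 is a cloning plasmid built on the pBS (pBluescript-type) backbone, about 3 kb without insert, carrying a roughly 1.3 kb mouse Lmx1b cDNA (also recorded as Lmx1 or Lmx-1). It is propagated in standard E. coli cloning strains as a high-copy plasmid and selected with ampicillin. The repository classes it as a bacterial expression vector, but the record names no promoter intended to drive protein production. It functions more as a cDNA-holding and template plasmid than as a dedicated expression construct.

According to the depositor, the insert is an EcoRI fragment containing the full-length mouse Lmx-1 cDNA. It was cloned into an EcoRI site, and the site is preserved at both ends, so the fragment can be released intact with a single enzyme. Because the same site flanks both ends, the orientation of the insert relative to the backbone is not fixed by the cloning strategy, and the record does not state it. T7 and T3 are listed as the 5′ and 3′ sequencing primers. This fits the usual pBluescript arrangement, in which opposing T7 and T3 phage promoters flank the polylinker and allow in vitro transcription of either strand once the orientation is known. No tags, reporters or fusion partners are recorded, and no feature table was supplied, so finer details of the backbone cannot be confirmed.

Lmx1b encodes a LIM-homeodomain transcription factor known for its role in dorsoventral patterning of the developing limb. The record gives no intended use, but plasmids of this design commonly serve as a source of the cDNA for subcloning or as templates for riboprobe synthesis for in situ hybridization.
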