Addgene plasmid #14025: pBS mLmx1 (CT#412)
Depositing lab: Cliff Tabin. Depositing organization: Harvard Medical School.
Backbone
  Vector backbone: pBS
  Backbone size w/o insert (bp): 3000
  Vector type: Bacterial Expression
Growth in bacteria
  Bacterial resistance: Ampicillin, 100 μg/mL
  Growth temperature: 37°C
  Growth strain: DH5alpha
  Copy number: High Copy
Gene/Insert
  Gene/Insert name: Lmx1b (alt name: Lmx 1)
  Species: M. musculus (mouse)
  Insert size (bp): 1300
  Entrez Gene: Lmx1b (a.k.a. Icst, LMX1.1, LMX1.2)
  Cloning method: Restriction Enzyme; 5′ cloning site EcoRI (not destroyed); 3′ cloning site EcoRI (not destroyed)
  Sequencing primers: 5′ T7; 3′ T3
Terms and licenses: Academic/Nonprofit Terms; Industry Terms: Not Available to Industry
Depositor comments: EcoRI fragment containing full length mouse Lmx-1 cDNA, from Randy Johnson.
How to cite: pBS mLmx1 (CT#412) was a gift from Cliff Tabin (Addgene plasmid # 14025 ; http://n2t.net/addgene:14025 ; RRID:Addgene_14025)
